Addgene plasmid #164027: pDB.His.MBP.3C CARD8 CARD A452C E490R
Purpose: Bacterial expression vector encoding a HRV 3C-cleavable His-MBP-tagged CARD8 CARD (filment-deficient mutant and A452C mutation for cysteine labelling applications)
Depositing lab: Hao Wu. Depositing organization: Boston Children's Hospital. Publication: Mechanism of filament formation in UPA-promoted CARD8 and NLRP1 inflammasomes. Robert Hollingsworth L, David L, Li Y, Griswold AR, Ruan J, Sharif H, Fontana P, Orth-He EL, Fu TM, Bachovchin DA, Wu H. Nat Commun. 2021 Jan 8;12(1):189. doi: 10.1038/s41467-020-20320-y. PubMed 33420033.
Backbone
  Vector backbone: pDB.His.MBP.3C
  Vector type: Bacterial Expression
Growth in bacteria
  Bacterial resistance: Kanamycin, 50 μg/mL
  Growth temperature: 37°C
  Growth strain: DH5alpha
  Copy number: Low Copy
Gene/Insert
  Gene/Insert name: CARD8
  Species: H. sapiens (human)
  Mutation: A452C, E490R
  Entrez Gene: CARD8 (a.k.a. CARDINAL, DACAR, DAKAR, NDPP, NDPP1, TUCAN)
  Tag / fusion protein: His6-MBP-3C (N terminal on insert)
  Cloning method: Restriction Enzyme; 5′ cloning site Unknown (unknown if destroyed)
Terms and licenses: Academic/Nonprofit Terms; Industry Terms: Not Available to Industry
How to cite: pDB.His.MBP.3C CARD8 CARD A452C E490R was a gift from Hao Wu (Addgene plasmid # 164027 ; http://n2t.net/addgene:164027 ; RRID:Addgene_164027)
