[The description below was written by a language model from this plasmid's Addgene catalogue record and pLannotate feature annotations shown in this document.]
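Description:
pDB.His.MBP.3C CARD8 CARD A452C E490R is a 6.7 kb bacterial expression plasmid built on the pDB.His.MBP.3C backbone, a pET-style vector for T7-driven protein production in E. coli. It replicates from a ColE1/pBR322-type origin accompanied by the bom region and the rop gene, which holds copy number down, consistent with the low-copy listing. Selection is by kanamycin through an aminoglycoside phosphotransferase gene. An f1 origin is also present. The short tetracycline-resistance fragments are non-functional remnants of the pBR322 lineage.

The expression cassette consists of a T7 promoter with an adjacent lac operator and the phage T7 gene 10 ribosome binding site. The plasmid-borne lacI gene supplies the repressor, so transcription is IPTG-inducible in hosts that provide T7 RNA polymerase. The open reading frame begins with a His6 tag (annotated automatically as a fragment of a composite tag), followed by cytosolic maltose-binding protein lacking its signal sequence. According to the catalogue entry, an HRV 3C protease site comes next, allowing the tags to be removed; this site is not separately annotated in the feature table. The insert is a roughly 280 bp fragment of human CARD8 encoding the CARD domain, ending upstream of the T7 terminator. A His-tag-like sequence is annotated downstream of the insert, but the record does not say whether it is translated.

Two substitutions are recorded. E490R makes the CARD filament-deficient, and A452C introduces a cysteine for site-specific labelling. The plasmid is intended for producing soluble, labellable, non-polymerising CARD8 CARD protein, and it comes from work on filament formation in CARD8 and NLRP1 inflammasomes.
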