Features (pLannotate 1.2.2; 21 found; start..end, strand, type, name):
     42..119     -  promoter       lacI promoter: lacI
    127..406     -  CDS            TcR (fragment): tetracycline efflux protein; tet; confers resistance to tetracycline
    428..446     +  promoter       T7 promoter: promoter for bacteriophage T7 RNA polymerase
    447..471     +  protein_bind   lac operator: The lac repressor binds to the lac operator to inhibit transcription in E. coli. This inhibition can be relieved by adding lactose or isopropyl-β-D-thiogalactopyranoside (IPTG). lac repressor encoded by lacI
    486..508     +  RBS            RBS: efficient ribosome binding site from bacteriophage T7 gene 10 (Olins and Rangwala, 1989)
    527..543     +  CDS            capTEV™ (fragment): composite tag for in vivo biotinylation, TEV protease cleavage, and 6xHis tagging
    551..1648    +  CDS            MBP: maltose binding protein from E. coli; malE (mutated); This version of the gene does not encode a signal sequence, so MBP will remain in the cytosol.
   1706..1987    +  CDS            CARD8 (fragment): CARD8_HUMAN - Also known as DACAR From Homo sapiens (Human).
   2006..2023    +  CDS            9xHis (fragment): 9xHis affinity tag
   2033..2082    +  CDS            SET1 (fragment): solubility-enhancement tag derived from T7 phage gene 10B
   2090..2137    +  terminator     T7 terminator: transcription terminator for bacteriophage T7 RNA polymerase
   2174..2602    +  rep_origin     f1 ori (sequence partly withheld): f1 bacteriophage origin of replication; arrow indicates direction of (+) strand synthesis
   2655..2712    +  promoter       AmpR promoter (fragment): bla
   2721..3536    -  CDS            KanR: aminoglycoside phosphotransferase; aph(3')-Ia; confers resistance to kanamycin in bacteria or G418 (Geneticin®) in eukaryotes
   3658..4246    +  rep_origin     ori: high-copy-number ColE1/pMB1/pBR322/pUC origin of replication
   4432..4571    -  misc_feature   bom: basis of mobility region from pBR322
   4673..4864    -  CDS            rop: Rop protein, which maintains plasmids at low copy number; rop
   4881..5261    +  CDS            YPB1_ECOLX: Protein predicted: Swiss-Prot protein existence level 4. From Escherichia coli.
   5333..5624    -  CDS            TcR (fragment): tetracycline efflux protein; tet; confers resistance to tetracycline
   5639..5660    -  protein_bind   CAP binding site: CAP binding activates transcription in the presence of cAMP. E. coli catabolite activator protein
   5673..41      -  CDS            lacI (across the origin): lac repressor; lacI; The lac repressor binds to the lac operator to inhibit transcription in E. coli. This inhibition can be relieved by adding lactose or isopropyl-β-D-thiogalactopyranoside (IPTG).
>Addgene plasmid #164027 | pDB.His.MBP.3C CARD8 CARD A452C E490R | addgene full sequence | sequence record 325087 | Addgene NGS Result
CCGGCATACTCTGCGACATCGTATAACGTTACTGGTTTCACATTCACCACCCTGAATTGACTCTCTTCCG
GGCGCTATCATGCCATACCGCGAAAGGTTTTGCGCCATTCGATGGTGTCCGGGATCTCGACGCTCTCCCT
TATGCGACTCCTGCATTAGGAAGCAGCCCAGTAGTAGGTTGAGGCCGTTGAGCACCGCCGCCGCAAGGAA
TGGTGCATGCAAGGAGATGGCGCCCAACAGTCCCCCGGCCACGGGGCCTGCCACCATACCCACGCCGAAA
CAAGCGCTCATGAGCCCGAAGTGGCGAGCCCGATCTTCCCCATCGGTGATGTCGGCGATATAGGCGCCAG
CAACCGCACCTGTGGCGCCGGTGATGCCGGCCACGATGCGTCCGGCGTAGAGGATCGAGATCTCGATCCC
GCGAAATTAATACGACTCACTATAGGGGAATTGTGAGCGGATAACAATTCCCCTCTAGAAATAATTTTGT
TTAACTTTAAGAAGGAGATATACCATGGGCAGCAGCCATCATCATCATCATCACGGTACCAAAACTGAAG
AAGGTAAACTGGTAATCTGGATTAACGGCGATAAAGGCTATAACGGTCTCGCTGAAGTCGGTAAGAAATT
CGAGAAAGATACCGGAATTAAAGTCACCGTTGAGCATCCGGATAAACTGGAAGAGAAATTCCCACAGGTT
GCGGCAACTGGCGATGGCCCTGACATTATCTTCTGGGCACACGACCGCTTTGGTGGCTACGCTCAATCTG
GCCTGTTGGCTGAAATCACCCCGGACAAAGCGTTCCAGGACAAGCTGTATCCGTTTACCTGGGATGCCGT
ACGTTACAACGGCAAGCTGATTGCTTACCCGATCGCTGTTGAAGCGTTATCGCTGATTTATAACAAAGAT
CTGCTGCCGAACCCGCCAAAAACCTGGGAAGAGATCCCGGCGCTGGATAAAGAACTGAAAGCGAAAGGTA
AGAGCGCGCTGATGTTCAACCTGCAAGAACCGTACTTCACCTGGCCGCTGATTGCTGCTGACGGGGGTTA
TGCGTTCAAGTATGAAAACGGCAAGTACGACATTAAAGACGTGGGCGTGGATAACGCTGGCGCGAAAGCG
GGTCTGACCTTCCTGGTTGACCTGATTAAAAACAAACACATGAATGCAGACACCGATTACTCCATCGCAG
AAGCTGCCTTTAATAAAGGCGAAACAGCGATGACCATCAACGGCCCGTGGGCATGGTCCAACATCGACAC
CAGCAAAGTGAATTATGGTGTAACGGTACTGCCGACCTTCAAGGGTCAACCATCCAAACCGTTCGTTGGC
GTGCTGAGCGCAGGTATTAACGCCGCCAGTCCGAACAAAGAGCTGGCAAAAGAGTTCCTCGAAAACTATC
TGCTGACTGATGAAGGTCTGGAAGCGGTTAATAAAGACAAACCGCTGGGTGCCGTAGCGCTGAAGTCTTA
CGAGGAAGAGTTGGCGAAAGATCCACGTATTGCCGCCACCATGGAAAACGCCCAGAAAGGTGAAATCATG
CCGAACATCCCGCAGATGTCCGCTTTCTGGTATGCCGTGCGTACTGCGGTGATCAACGCCGCCAGCGGTC
GTCAGACTGTCGATGAAGCCCTGAAAGACGCGCAGACTGGTACCGATTACGATATCCCAACGACCCTGGA
AGTGCTGTTCCAGGGTCCGCATATGGCTAGCCCTCCTTTCTCAGGTGCATGCTTTGTGAAGGAGAACCAC
CGGCAACTCCAAGCCAGGATGGGGGACCTGAAAGGGGTGCTCGATGATCTCCAAGACAATGAGGTTCTTA
CTGAGAATGAGAAGGAGCTGGTGCGGCAGGAAAAGACACGGCAGAGCAAGAATGAGGCCTTGCTGAGCAT
GGTGGAGAAGAAAGGGGACCTGGCCCTGGACGTGCTCTTCAGAAGCATTAGTGAAAGGGACCCTTACCTC
GTGTCCTATCTTAGACAGCAGAATTTGTAGGCGGCCGCACTCGAGCACCACCACCACCACCACTGAGATC
CGGCTGCTAACAAAGCCCGAAAGGAAGCTGAGTTGGCTGCTGCCACCGCTGAGCAATAACTAGCATAACC
CCTTGGGGCCTCTAAACGGGTCTTGAGGGGTTTTTTGCTGAAAGGAGGAACTATATCCGGATTGGCGAAT
GGG
[124 nt withheld, positions 2174-2297]
C
[91 nt withheld, positions 2299-2389]
A
[49 nt withheld, positions 2391-2439]
CCTTTGACGTTGGAGTCCACGTTCTTT
[37 nt withheld, positions 2467-2503]
ACCCTATCTCGGTCTATTCTTTTGATTTATAAGGGATTTTGCCGATTTCGGCCTATTGGTTAAAAAATGA
GCTGATTTAACAAAAATTTAACGCGAATTTTAACAAAATATTAACGCTTACAATTTAGGTGGCACTTTTC
GGGGAAATGTGCGCGGAACCCCTATTTGTTTATTTTTCTAAATACATTCAAATATGTATCCGCTCATGAA
TTAATTCTTAGAAAAACTCATCGAGCATCAAATGAAACTGCAATTTATTCATATCAGGATTATCAATACC
ATATTTTTGAAAAAGCCGTTTCTGTAATGAAGGAGAAAACTCACCGAGGCAGTTCCATAGGATGGCAAGA
TCCTGGTATCGGTCTGCGATTCCGACTCGTCCAACATCAATACAACCTATTAATTTCCCCTCGTCAAAAA
TAAGGTTATCAAGTGAGAAATCACCATGAGTGACGACTGAATCCGGTGAGAATGGCAAAAGTTTATGCAT
TTCTTTCCAGACTTGTTCAACAGGCCAGCCATTACGCTCGTCATCAAAATCACTCGCATCAACCAAACCG
TTATTCATTCGTGATTGCGCCTGAGCGAGACGAAATACGCGATCGCTGTTAAAAGGACAATTACAAACAG
GAATCGAATGCAACCGGCGCAGGAACACTGCCAGCGCATCAACAATATTTTCACCTGAATCAGGATATTC
TTCTAATACCTGGAATGCTGTTTTCCCGGGGATCGCAGTGGTGAGTAACCATGCATCATCAGGAGTACGG
ATAAAATGCTTGATGGTCGGAAGAGGCATAAATTCCGTCAGCCAGTTTAGTCTGACCATCTCATCTGTAA
CATCATTGGCAACGCTACCTTTGCCATGTTTCAGAAACAACTCTGGCGCATCGGGCTTCCCATACAATCG
ATAGATTGTCGCACCTGATTGCCCGACATTATCGCGAGCCCATTTATACCCATATAAATCAGCATCCATG
TTGGAATTTAATCGCGGCCTAGAGCAAGACGTTTCCCGTTGAATATGGCTCATAACACCCCTTGTATTAC
TGTTTATGTAAGCAGACAGTTTTATTGTTCATGACCAAAATCCCTTAACGTGAGTTTTCGTTCCACTGAG
CGTCAGACCCCGTAGAAAAGATCAAAGGATCTTCTTGAGATCCTTTTTTTCTGCGCGTAATCTGCTGCTT
GCAAACAAAAAAACCACCGCTACCAGCGGTGGTTTGTTTGCCGGATCAAGAGCTACCAACTCTTTTTCCG
AAGGTAACTGGCTTCAGCAGAGCGCAGATACCAAATACTGTCCTTCTAGTGTAGCCGTAGTTAGGCCACC
ACTTCAAGAACTCTGTAGCACCGCCTACATACCTCGCTCTGCTAATCCTGTTACCAGTGGCTGCTGCCAG
TGGCGATAAGTCGTGTCTTACCGGGTTGGACTCAAGACGATAGTTACCGGATAAGGCGCAGCGGTCGGGC
TGAACGGGGGGTTCGTGCACACAGCCCAGCTTGGAGCGAACGACCTACACCGAACTGAGATACCTACAGC
GTGAGCTATGAGAAAGCGCCACGCTTCCCGAAGGGAGAAAGGCGGACAGGTATCCGGTAAGCGGCAGGGT
CGGAACAGGAGAGCGCACGAGGGAGCTTCCAGGGGGAAACGCCTGGTATCTTTATAGTCCTGTCGGGTTT
CGCCACCTCTGACTTGAGCGTCGATTTTTGTGATGCTCGTCAGGGGGGCGGAGCCTATGGAAAAACGCCA
GCAACGCGGCCTTTTTACGGTTCCTGGCCTTTTGCTGGCCTTTTGCTCACATGTTCTTTCCTGCGTTATC
CCCTGATTCTGTGGATAACCGTATTACCGCCTTTGAGTGAGCTGATACCGCTCGCCGCAGCCGAACGACC
GAGCGCAGCGAGTCAGTGAGCGAGGAAGCGGAAGAGCGCCTGATGCGGTATTTTCTCCTTACGCATCTGT
GCGGTATTTCACACCGCAATGGTGCACTCTCAGTACAATCTGCTCTGATGCCGCATAGTTAAGCCAGTAT
ACACTCCGCTATCGCTACGTGACTGGGTCATGGCTGCGCCCCGACACCCGCCAACACCCGCTGACGCGCC
CTGACGGGCTTGTCTGCTCCCGGCATCCGCTTACAGACAAGCTGTGACCGTCTCCGGGAGCTGCATGTGT
CAGAGGTTTTCACCGTCATCACCGAAACGCGCGAGGCAGCTGCGGTAAAGCTCATCAGCGTGGTCGTGAA
GCGATTCACAGATGTCTGCCTGTTCATCCGCGTCCAGCTCGTTGAGTTTCTCCAGAAGCGTTAATGTCTG
GCTTCTGATAAAGCGGGCCATGTTAAGGGCGGTTTTTTCCTGTTTGGTCACTGATGCCTCCGTGTAAGGG
GGATTTCTGTTCATGGGGGTAATGATACCGATGAAACGAGAGAGGATGCTCACGATACGGGTTACTGATG
ATGAACATGCCCGGTTACTGGAACGTTGTGAGGGTAAACAACTGGCGGTATGGATGCGGCGGGACCAGAG
AAAAATCACTCAGGGTCAATGCCAGCGCTTCGTTAATACAGATGTAGGTGTTCCACAGGGTAGCCAGCAG
CATCCTGCGATGCAGATCCGGAACATAATGGTGCAGGGCGCTGACTTCCGCGTTTCCAGACTTTACGAAA
CACGGAAACCGAAGACCATTCATGTTGTTGCTCAGGTCGCAGACGTTTTGCAGCAGCAGTCGCTTCACGT
TCGCTCGCGTATCGGTGATTCATTCTGCTAACCAGTAAGGCAACCCCGCCAGCCTAGCCGGGTCCTCAAC
GACAGGAGCACGATCATGCGCACCCGTGGGGCCGCCATGCCGGCGATAATGGCCTGCTTCTCGCCGAAAC
GTTTGGTGGCGGGACCAGTGACGAAGGCTTGAGCGAGGGCGTGCAAGATTCCGAATACCGCAAGCGACAG
GCCGATCATCGTCGCGCTCCAGCGAAAGCGGTCCTCGCCGAAAATGACCCAGAGCGCTGCCGGCACCTGT
CCTACGAGTTGCATGATAAAGAAGACAGTCATAAGTGCGGCGACGATAGTCATGCCCCGCGCCCACCGGA
AGGAGCTGACTGGGTTGAAGGCTCTCAAGGGCATCGGTCGAGATCCCGGTGCCTAATGAGTGAGCTAACT
TACATTAATTGCGTTGCGCTCACTGCCCGCTTTCCAGTCGGGAAACCTGTCGTGCCAGCTGCATTAATGA
ATCGGCCAACGCGCGGGGAGAGGCGGTTTGCGTATTGGGCGCCAGGGTGGTTTTTCTTTTCACCAGTGAG
ACGGGCAACAGCTGATTGCCCTTCACCGCCTGGCCCTGAGAGAGTTGCAGCAAGCGGTCCACGCTGGTTT
GCCCCAGCAGGCGAAAATCCTGTTTGATGGTGGTTAACGGCGGGATATAACATGAGCTGTCTTCGGTATC
GTCGTATCCCACTACCGAGATATCCGCACCAACGCGCAGCCCGGACTCGGTAATGGCGCGCATTGCGCCC
AGCGCCATCTGATCGTTGGCAACCAGCATCGCAGTGGGAACGATGCCCTCATTCAGCATTTGCATGGTTT
GTTGAAAACCGGACATGGCACTCCAGTCGCCTTCCCGTTCCGCTATCGGCTGAATTTGATTGCGAGTGAG
ATATTTATGCCAGCCAGCCAGACGCAGACGCGCCGAGACAGAACTTAATGGGCCCGCTAACAGCGCGATT
TGCTGGTGACCCAATGCGACCAGATGCTCCACGCCCAGTCGCGTACCGTCTTCATGGGAGAAAATAATAC
TGTTGATGGGTGTCTGGTCAGAGACATCAAGAAATAACGCCGGAACATTAGTGCAGGCAGCTTCCACAGC
AATGGCATCCTGGTCATCCAGCGGATAGTTAATGATCAGCCCACTGACGCGTTGCGCGAGAAGATTGTGC
ACCGCCGCTTTACAGGCTTCGACGCCGCTTCGTTCTACCATCGACACCACCACGCTGGCACCCAGTTGAT
CGGCGCGAGATTTAATCGCCGCGACAATTTGCGACGGCGCGTGCAGGGCCAGACTGGAGGTGGCAACGCC
AATCAGCAACGACTGTTTGCCCGCCAGTTGTTGTGCCACGCGGTTGGGAATGTAATTCAGCTCCGCCATC
GCCGCTTCCACTTTTTCCCGCGTTTTCGCAGAAACGTGGCTGGCCTGGTTCACCACGCGGGAAACGGTCT
GATAAGAGACA
