>Addgene plasmid #164027 | pDB.His.MBP.3C CARD8 CARD A452C E490R | depositor partial sequence | sequence record 318246 | Insert sequence
ATGCCTTTCTCAGGTGCATGCTTTGTGAAGGAGAACCACCGGCAACTCCAAGCCAGGATGGGGGACCTGA
AAGGGGTGCTCGATGATCTCCAAGACAATGAGGTTCTTACTGAGAATGAGAAGGAGCTGGTGCGGCAGGA
AAAGACACGGCAGAGCAAGAATGAGGCCTTGCTGAGCATGGTGGAGAAGAAAGGGGACCTGGCCCTGGAC
GTGCTCTTCAGAAGCATTAGTGAAAGGGACCCTTACCTCGTGTCCTATCTTAGACAGCAGAATTTGTAG
